Addgene plasmid #51695: DRH335: FCK-Optopatch1
Purpose: Coexpression plasmid of QuasAr1 and CheRiff for all-optical electrophysiology
Depositing lab: Adam Cohen. Depositing organization: Harvard University. Publication: All-optical electrophysiology in mammalian neurons using engineered microbial rhodopsins. Hochbaum DR, Zhao Y, Farhi SL, Klapoetke N, Werley CA, Kapoor V, Zou P, Kralj JM, Maclaurin D, Smedemark-Margulies N, Saulnier JL, Boulting GL, Straub C, Cho YK, Melkonian M, Wong GK, Harrison DJ, Murthy VN, Sabatini BL, Boyden ES, Campbell RE, Cohen AE. Nat Methods. 2014 Aug;11(8):825-33. doi: 10.1038/nmeth.3000. Epub 2014 Jun 22. PubMed 24952910.
Backbone
  Vector backbone: FCK(1.3)
  Backbone manufacturer: Pavel Osten
  Backbone size w/o insert (bp): 9236
  Total vector size (bp): 12590
  Vector type: Mammalian Expression, Lentiviral
Growth in bacteria
  Bacterial resistance: Ampicillin, 100 μg/mL
  Growth temperature: 37°C
  Growth strain: Stbl3
  Growth instructions: Use recombinase-free E. coli (e.g., Invitrogen's Stbl3)
  Copy number: Unknown
Gene/Insert
  Gene/Insert name: Optopatch1
  Species: Synthetic
  Insert size (bp): 3354
  Promoter: CaMKIIa
  Cloning method: Restriction Enzyme; 5′ cloning site BamHI (not destroyed); 3′ cloning site EcoRI (not destroyed)
  Sequencing primers: 5′ gcctctttgccccacttaat; 3′ CATAGCGTAAAAGGAGCAACA
Terms and licenses: Academic/Nonprofit Terms; Industry Terms: Not Available to Industry
How to cite: DRH335: FCK-Optopatch1 was a gift from Adam Cohen (Addgene plasmid # 51695 ; http://n2t.net/addgene:51695 ; RRID:Addgene_51695)
