[The description below was written by a language model from this plasmid's Addgene catalogue record and pLannotate feature annotations shown in this document.]
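Description:
DRH335: FCK-Optopatch1 is a 12.6 kb HIV-1-based lentiviral transfer plasmid built on the FCK(1.3) backbone for expression in mammalian neurons. It is propagated in E. coli through a high-copy ColE1/pUC-type origin with ampicillin selection (AmpR). Recombination-deficient strains are recommended, consistent with the repeated LTR sequences. The backbone also carries an f1 origin and an SV40/EM7-driven BleoR cassette that could provide Zeocin-type selection. Viral genomic RNA is transcribed from a CMV enhancer/promoter fused to a truncated 5' LTR. It includes the Ψ packaging signal with a partial gag sequence, the RRE for Rev-dependent nuclear export, and the cPPT/CTS element. A WPRE lies downstream of the payload to enhance transcript expression, followed by the 3' LTR and a bGH polyadenylation signal.

The 3.35 kb synthetic Optopatch1 insert was cloned between BamHI and EcoRI sites. It is driven by the mouse CaMKIIα promoter, which favours expression in excitatory neurons. It encodes a single bicistronic reading frame. First comes an Archaerhodopsin-3-derived voltage indicator fused to mOrange2, then a P2A self-cleaving peptide, then the blue-light-gated channelrhodopsin CheRiff. CheRiff is followed by a short KCNJ2 (Kir2.1)-derived segment, of the kind commonly used as a membrane trafficking signal, and is fused to EGFP. The catalogue entry names the indicator QuasAr1, whereas the automated annotation labels it QuasAr2; these are closely related variants, so the depositor's designation is probably the correct one. The P2A yields both proteins from one transcript, so the same cell can be stimulated with blue light through CheRiff while its membrane voltage is read out by QuasAr fluorescence. This supports the stated purpose of all-optical electrophysiology.
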