Features (pLannotate 1.2.2; 35 found; start..end, strand, type, name):
     31..83      -  misc_feature   bom (fragment): basis of mobility region from pBR322
    238..617     +  enhancer       CMV enhancer: human cytomegalovirus immediate early enhancer
    618..817     +  promoter       CMV promoter: human cytomegalovirus (CMV) immediate early promoter
    835..1015    +  LTR            5' LTR (truncated): truncated 5' long terminal repeat (LTR) from HIV-1
   1062..1187    +  misc_feature   HIV-1 Ψ: packaging signal of human immunodeficiency virus type 1
   1171..1534    +  CDS            HIV-1 gag (fragment): gag protein from human immunodeficiency virus 1; gag
   1680..1913    +  misc_feature   RRE: The Rev response element (RRE) of HIV-1 allows for Rev-dependent mRNA export from the nucleus to the cytoplasm.
   2290..2390    +  CDS            Rev (fragment): human immunodeficiency virus 1 (HIV-1) Rev protein; rev; enhances nuclear export of unspliced and incompletely spliced viral mRNAs
   2440..2557    +  misc_feature   cPPT/CTS: central polypurine tract and central termination sequence of HIV-1
   2602..3891    +  promoter       CaMKII promoter: promoter for the mouse calcium/calmodulin-dependent kinase II α subunit
   3904..4662    +  CDS            QuasAr2: achaerhodopsin-3 (Arch) derivative with improved voltage sensitivity (Hochbaum et al., 2014)
   4669..5376    +  CDS            mOrange2: mOrange2 is a basic (constitutively fluorescent) orange fluorescent protein published in 2008, derived from Discosoma sp.. It has high acid sensitivity.
   5470..5525    +  CDS            P2A (fragment): 2A peptide from porcine teschovirus-1 polyprotein Eukaryotic ribosomes fail to insert a peptide bond between the Gly and Pro residues, yielding separate polypeptides.
   5527..6471    +  CDS            CheRiff: blue light-activated optogenetic actuator derived from Scherffelia dubia channelrhodopsin (Hochbaum et al., 2014)
   6481..6540    +  CDS            KCNJ2 (fragment): KCNJ2_HUMAN - Also known as IRK1. Experimental evidence at protein level: Swiss-Prot protein existence level 1. Probably participates in establishing action potential waveform and excitability of neuronal and muscle tissues. Inward rectifier potassium channels are characterized by a greater tendency to allow potassium to flow into the cell rather than out of it. Their voltage dependence is regulated by the concentration of extracellular potassium; as external potassium is raised, the voltage range of the channel opening shifts to more positive voltages. The inward rectification is mainly due t
   6539..7257    +  CDS            EGFP (fragment): the original enhanced GFP (Yang et al., 1996) mammalian codon-optimized
   7258..7282    +  misc_feature   MCS (fragment): pBluescript multiple cloning site
   7282..7870    +  misc_feature   WPRE: woodchuck hepatitis virus posttranscriptional regulatory element
   7807..8388    +  CDS            nef (fragment): NEF_HV1H2 - Experimental evidence at protein level: Swiss-Prot protein existence level 1. Extracellular Nef protein targets CD4(+) T-lymphocytes for apoptosis by interacting with CXCR4 surface receptors. From Human immunodeficiency virus type 1 group M subtype B (isolate HXB2) (HIV-1).
   8395..8575    +  LTR            5' LTR (truncated): truncated 5' long terminal repeat (LTR) from HIV-1
   8607..8831    +  polyA_signal   bGH poly(A) signal: bovine growth hormone polyadenylation signal
   8835..8856    +  promoter       SV40 promoter (fragment): SV40 enhancer and early promoter
   8877..9305    +  rep_origin     f1 ori (sequence partly withheld): f1 bacteriophage origin of replication; arrow indicates direction of (+) strand synthesis
   9319..9648    +  promoter       SV40 promoter: SV40 enhancer and early promoter
   9696..9743    +  promoter       EM7 promoter: synthetic bacterial promoter&nbsp
   9762..10136   +  CDS            BleoR: antibiotic-binding protein; Sh ble from Streptoalloteichus hindustanus; confers resistance to bleomycin, phleomycin, and Zeocin™
  10146..10271   +  CDS            ble (fragment): BLE_KLEPN - Experimental evidence at protein level: Swiss-Prot protein existence level 1. Binding protein with a strong affinity to the bleomycin family of antibiotics. Binds to CL990; an antimitotic-antibiotic compound. From Klebsiella pneumoniae.
  10266..10387   +  polyA_signal   SV40 poly(A) signal: SV40 polyadenylation signal
  10458..10480   -  protein_bind   lac operator (fragment): The lac repressor binds to the lac operator to inhibit transcription in E. coli. This inhibition can be relieved by adding lactose or isopropyl-β-D-thiogalactopyranoside (IPTG). lac repressor encoded by lacI
  10484..10514   -  promoter       lac promoter: promoter for the E. coli lac operon
  10529..10550   -  protein_bind   CAP binding site: CAP binding activates transcription in the presence of cAMP. E. coli catabolite activator protein
  10563..10655   -  CDS            lacI (fragment): lac repressor; lacI; The lac repressor binds to the lac operator to inhibit transcription in E. coli. This inhibition can be relieved by adding lactose or isopropyl-β-D-thiogalactopyranoside (IPTG).
  10838..11426   -  rep_origin     ori: high-copy-number ColE1/pMB1/pBR322/pUC origin of replication
  11597..12457   -  CDS            AmpR: β-lactamase; bla; confers resistance to ampicillin, carbenicillin, and related antibiotics
  12458..12562   -  promoter       AmpR promoter: bla
>Addgene plasmid #51695 | DRH335: FCK-Optopatch1 | depositor full sequence | sequence record 79121 | DRH335: FCK-Optopatch1 sequence 12590 bps
GTCGACGGATCGGGAGATCTCCCGATCCCCTATGGTGCACTCTCAGTACAATCTGCTCTGATGCCGCATA
GTTAAGCCAGTATCTGCTCCCTGCTTGTGTGTTGGAGGTCGCTGAGTAGTGCGCGAGCAAAATTTAAGCT
ACAACAAGGCAAGGCTTGACCGACAATTGCATGAAGAATCTGCTTAGGGTTAGGCGTTTTGCGCTGCTTC
GCGATGTACGGGCCAGATATACGCGTTGACATTGATTATTGACTAGTTATTAATAGTAATCAATTACGGG
GTCATTAGTTCATAGCCCATATATGGAGTTCCGCGTTACATAACTTACGGTAAATGGCCCGCCTGGCTGA
CCGCCCAACGACCCCCGCCCATTGACGTCAATAATGACGTATGTTCCCATAGTAACGCCAATAGGGACTT
TCCATTGACGTCAATGGGTGGAGTATTTACGGTAAACTGCCCACTTGGCAGTACATCAAGTGTATCATAT
GCCAAGTACGCCCCCTATTGACGTCAATGACGGTAAATGGCCCGCCTGGCATTATGCCCAGTACATGACC
TTATGGGACTTTCCTACTTGGCAGTACATCTACGTATTAGTCATCGCTATTACCATGGTGATGCGGTTTT
GGCAGTACATCAATGGGCGTGGATAGCGGTTTGACTCACGGGGATTTCCAAGTCTCCACCCCATTGACGT
CAATGGGAGTTTGTTTTGGCACCAAAATCAACGGGACTTTCCAAAATGTCGTAACAACTCCGCCCCATTG
ACGCAAATGGGCGGTAGGCGTGTACGGTGGGAGGTCTATATAAGCAGCGCGTTTTGCCTGTACTGGGTCT
CTCTGGTTAGACCAGATCTGAGCCTGGGAGCTCTCTGGCTAACTAGGGAACCCACTGCTTAAGCCTCAAT
AAAGCTTGCCTTGAGTGCTTCAAGTAGTGTGTGCCCGTCTGTTGTGTGACTCTGGTAACTAGAGATCCCT
CAGACCCTTTTAGTCAGTGTGGAAAATCTCTAGCAGTGGCGCCCGAACAGGGACTTGAAAGCGAAAGGGA
AACCAGAGGAGCTCTCTCGACGCAGGACTCGGCTTGCTGAAGCGCGCACGGCAAGAGGCGAGGGGCGGCG
ACTGGTGAGTACGCCAAAAATTTTGACTAGCGGAGGCTAGAAGGAGAGAGATGGGTGCGAGAGCGTCAGT
ATTAAGCGGGGGAGAATTAGATCGCGATGGGAAAAAATTCGGTTAAGGCCAGGGGGAAAGAAAAAATATA
AATTAAAACATATAGTATGGGCAAGCAGGGAGCTAGAACGATTCGCAGTTAATCCTGGCCTGTTAGAAAC
ATCAGAAGGCTGTAGACAAATACTGGGACAGCTACAACCATCCCTTCAGACAGGATCAGAAGAACTTAGA
TCATTATATAATACAGTAGCAACCCTCTATTGTGTGCATCAAAGGATAGAGATAAAAGACACCAAGGAAG
CTTTAGACAAGATAGAGGAAGAGCAAAACAAAAGTAAGACCACCGCACAGCAAGCGGCCGCTGATCTTCA
GACCTGGAGGAGGAGATATGAGGGACAATTGGAGAAGTGAATTATATAAATATAAAGTAGTAAAAATTGA
ACCATTAGGAGTAGCACCCACCAAGGCAAAGAGAAGAGTGGTGCAGAGAGAAAAAAGAGCAGTGGGAATA
GGAGCTTTGTTCCTTGGGTTCTTGGGAGCAGCAGGAAGCACTATGGGCGCAGCGTCAATGACGCTGACGG
TACAGGCCAGACAATTATTGTCTGGTATAGTGCAGCAGCAGAACAATTTGCTGAGGGCTATTGAGGCGCA
ACAGCATCTGTTGCAACTCACAGTCTGGGGCATCAAGCAGCTCCAGGCAAGAATCCTGGCTGTGGAAAGA
TACCTAAAGGATCAACAGCTCCTGGGGATTTGGGGTTGCTCTGGAAAACTCATTTGCACCACTGCTGTGC
CTTGGAATGCTAGTTGGAGTAATAAATCTCTGGAACAGATTTGGAATCACACGACCTGGATGGAGTGGGA
CAGAGAAATTAACAATTACACAAGCTTAATACACTCCTTAATTGAAGAATCGCAAAACCAGCAAGAAAAG
AATGAACAAGAATTATTGGAATTAGATAAATGGGCAAGTTTGTGGAATTGGTTTAACATAACAAATTGGC
TGTGGTATATAAAATTATTCATAATGATAGTAGGAGGCTTGGTAGGTTTAAGAATAGTTTTTGCTGTACT
TTCTATAGTGAATAGAGTTAGGCAGGGATATTCACCATTATCGTTTCAGACCCACCTCCCAACCCCGAGG
GGACCCGACAGGCCCGAAGGAATAGAAGAAGAAGGTGGAGAGAGAGACAGAGACAGATCCATTCGATTAG
TGAACGGATCGGCACTGCGTGCGCCAATTCTGCAGACAAATGGCAGTATTCATCCACAATTTTAAAAGAA
AAGGGGGGATTGGGGGGTACAGTGCAGGGGAAAGAATAGTAGACATAATAGCAACAGACATACAAACTAA
AGAATTACAAAAACAAATTACAAAAATTCAAAATTTTCGGGTTTATTACAGGGACAGCAGAGATCCAGTT
TGGTTAATTAACATTATGGCCTTAGGTCACTTCATCTCCATGGGGTTCTTCTTCTGATTTTCTAGAAAAT
GAGATGGGGGTGCAGAGAGCTTCCTCAGTGACCTGCCCAGGGTCACATCAGAAATGTCAGAGCTAGAACT
TGAACTCAGATTACTAATCTTAAATTCCATGCCTTGGGGGCATGCAAGTACGATATACAGAAGGAGTGAA
CTCATTAGGGCAGATGACCAATGAGTTTAGGAAAGAAGAGTCCAGGGCAGGGTACATCTACACCACCCGC
CCAGCCCTGGGTGAGTCCAGCCACGTTCACCTCATTATAGTTGCCTCTCTCCAGTCCTACCTTGACGGGA
AGCACAAGCAGAAACTGGGACAGGAGCCCCAGGAGACCAAATCTTCATGGTCCCTCTGGGAGGATGGGTG
GGGAGAGCTGTGGCAGAGGCCTCAGGAGGGGCCCTGCTGCTCAGTGGTGACAGATAGGGGTGAGAAAGCA
GACAGAGTCATTCCGTCAGCATTCTGGGTCTGTTTGGTACTTCTTCTCACGCTAAGGTGGCGGTGTGATA
TGCACAATGGCTAAAAAGCAGGGAGAGCTGGAAAGAAACAAGGACAGAGACAGAGGCCAAGTCAACCAGA
CCAATTCCCAGAGGAAGCAAAGAAACCATTACAGAGACTACAAGGGGGAAGGGAAGGAGAGATGAATTAG
CTTCCCCTGTAAACCTTAGAACCCAGCTGTTGCCAGGGCAACGGGGCAATACCTGTCTCTTCAGAGGAGA
TGAAGTTGCCAGGGTAACTACATCCTGTCTTTCTCAAGGACCATCCCAGAATGTGGCACCCACTAGCCGT
TACCATAGCAACTGCCTCTTTGCCCCACTTAATCCCATCCCGTCTGTTAAAAGGGCCCTATAGTTGGAGG
TGGGGGAGGTAGGAAGAGCGATGATCACTTGTGGACTAAGTTTGTTCACATCCCCTTCTCCAACCCCCTC
AGTACATCACCCTGGGAGAACAAGGTCCACTTGCTTCTGGGCCCACACAGTCCTGCAGTATTGTGTATAT
AAGGCCAGGGCAACGGAGGAGCAGGTTTTGAAGTGAAAGGCAGGCAGGTGTTGGGGAGGCAGTTACCGGG
GCAACGGGAACAGGGCGTTTCGGAGGTGGTTGCCATGGGGACCTGGATGCTGACGAAGGCTCGCGAGGCT
GTGAGCAGCCACAGTGCCCTGCTCAGAAGCCCCAAGCTCGTCAATCAAGCTGGTTCTCCATTTGCACTCA
GGAGCACGGGCAGGCGAGTGGCCCCTAGTTCTGGGGGCAGCGGGGGATCCACCATGGTAAGTATCGCTCT
GCAGGCTGGTTACGACCTACTGGGTGACGGCAGACCTGAAACCCTGTGGCTGGGCATCGGCACTCTGCTG
ATGCTGATTGGAACCTTCTACTTTCTGGTCCGCGGATGGGGAGTCACCGATAAGGATGCCCGGGAATATT
ACGCTGTGACTATCCTGGTGTCCGGAATCGCATCCGCCGCATATCTGTCTATGTTCTTTGGTATCGGGCT
TACTGAGGTGTCCGTCGGGGGCGAAATGTTGGATATCTATTATGCCAGGTACGCCCATTGGCTGTTTACC
ACCCCACTTCTGCTGCTGCACCTGGCCCTTCTCGCTAAGGTGGATCGGGTGACCATCGGCACCCTGGTGG
GTGTGGACGCCCTGATGATCGTCACTGGCCTCATCGGAGCCTTGAGCCACACGGCCATAGCCAGATACAG
TTGGTGGTTGTTCTCTACAATTTGCATGATAGTGGTGCTCTATGTTCTGGCTACATCCCTGCGATCTGCT
GCAAAGGAGCGGGGCCCCGAGGTGGCATCTACCTTTAACACCCTGACAGCTCTGGTCTTGGTGCTGTGGA
CCGCTTACCCTATCCTGTGGATCATAGGCACTGAGGGCGCTGGCGTGGTGGGCCTGGGCATCGAAACTCT
GCTGTTTATGGTGTTGGACGTGACTGCCAAGGTCGGCTTTGGCTTTATCCTGTTGAGATCCCGGGCTATT
CTGGGCGACACCGAGGCACCAGAACCCAGTGCCGGTGCCGATACGTTGATGGTGAGCAAGGGCGAGGAGT
ATAACATGGCCATCATCAAGGAGTTCATGCGCTTCAAGGTGCGCATGGAGGGCTCCGTGAACGGCCACGA
GTTCGAGATCGAGGGCGAGGGCGAGGGCCGCCCCTACGAGGGCTTTCAGACCGCTAAGCTGAAGGTGACC
AAGGGTGGCCCCCTGCCCTTCGCCTGGGACATCCTGTCCCCTCATTTCACCTACGGCTCCAAGGCCTACG
TGAAGCACCCCGCCGACATCCCCGACTACTTCAAGCTGTCCTTCCCCGAGGGCTTCAAGTGGGAGCGCGT
GATGAACTACGAGGACGGCGGCGTGGTGACCGTGACCCAGGACTCCTCCCTGCAGGACGGCGAGTTCATC
TACAAGGTGAAGCTGCGCGGCACCAACTTCCCCTCCGACGGCCCCGTGATGCAGAAGAAGACCATGGGCT
GGGAGGCCTCCTCCGAGCGGATGTACCCCGAGGACGGTGCCCTGAAGGGCAAGATCAAGATGAGGCTGAA
GCTGAAGGACGGCGGCCACTACACCTCCGAGGTCAAGACCACCTACAAGGCCAAGAAGCCCGTGCAGCTG
CCCGGCGCCTACATCGTCGACATCAAGTTGGACATCACCTCCCACAACGAGGACTACACCATCGTGGAAC
AGTACGAACGCGCCGAGGGCCGCCACTCCACCGGCGGCATGGACGAGCTGTACAAGAGTAGAATCACAAG
CGAAGGCGAGTACATCCCCCTGGATCAAATAGACATAAATGTAGGTGGATTTTGTTATGAGAATGAAGTG
GGCTCCGGAGCCACGAACTTCTCTCTGTTAAAGCAAGCAGGAGACGTGGAAGAAAACCCCGGTCCCGGCG
GAGCTCCTGCTCCAGACGCTCACAGCGCCCCACCTGGAAACGATTCTGCCGGAGGCAGTGAGTACCATGC
CCCAGCTGGATATCAAGTGAATCCACCCTACCACCCCGTGCATGGGTATGAGGAACAGTGCAGCTCCATC
TACATCTACTATGGGGCCCTGTGGGAGCAGGAAACAGCTAGGGGCTTCCAGTGGTTTGCCGTGTTCCTGT
CTGCCCTGTTTCTGGCTTTCTACGGCTGGCACGCCTATAAGGCCAGCGTGGGATGGGAGGAAGTGTACGT
GTGCTCCGTGGAGCTGATCAAAGTGATTCTGGAGATCTATTTCGAGTTCACCAGTCCTGCTATGCTGTTC
CTGTACGGAGGGAACATTACCCCATGGCTGAGATATGCCGAATGGCTGCTGACATGTCCCGTGATCCTGA
TTCATCTGTCTAACATCACCGGCCTGAGTGAGGCATACAATAAGCGGACAATGGCTCTGCTGGTGTCCGA
CCTGGGAACTATTTGCATGGGAGTGACAGCCGCTCTGGCCACTGGGTGGGTGAAGTGGCTGTTTTACTGT
ATCGGCCTGGTGTATGGAACCCAGACATTCTACAACGCTGGAATCATCTACGTGGAGTCTTACTATATCA
TGCCTGCCGGCGGCTGTAAGAAACTGGTGCTGGCCATGACTGCCGTGTACTATTCTAGTTGGCTGATGTT
TCCCGGCCTGTTCATCTTTGGGCCTGAAGGCATGCACACCCTGAGCGTGGCTGGGTCCACTATTGGCCAT
ACCATCGCCGACCTGCTGTCCAAGAATATTTGGGGACTGCTGGGGCACTTCCTGCGGATCAAAATTCACG
AGCATATCATTATGTACGGCGATATCAGGAGACCAGTGAGCTCCCAGTTTCTGGGACGCAAGGTGGACGT
GCTGGCCTTCGTGACAGAGGAAGATAAAGTGGCGGCCGCCAAGAGCAGGATCACCAGCGAGGGCGAGTAC
ATCCCCCTGGACCAGATCGACATCAACGTGGTGAGCAAGGGCGAGGAGCTGTTCACCGGGGTGGTGCCCA
TCCTGGTCGAGCTGGACGGCGACGTAAACGGCCACAAGTTCAGCGTGTCCGGCGAGGGCGAGGGCGATGC
CACCTACGGCAAGCTGACCCTGAAGTTCATTTGCACCACCGGCAAGCTGCCCGTGCCCTGGCCCACCCTC
GTGACCACCCTGACCTACGGCGTGCAGTGCTTCAGCCGCTACCCCGACCACATGAAGCAGCACGACTTCT
TCAAGTCCGCCATGCCCGAAGGCTACGTCCAGGAGCGCACCATCTTCTTCAAGGACGACGGCAACTACAA
GACCCGCGCCGAGGTGAAGTTCGAGGGCGACACCCTGGTGAACCGCATCGAGCTGAAGGGCATCGACTTC
AAGGAGGACGGCAACATCCTGGGGCACAAGCTGGAGTACAACTACAACAGCCACAACGTCTATATCATGG
CCGACAAGCAGAAGAACGGCATCAAGGTGAACTTCAAGATCCGCCACAACATCGAGGACGGCAGCGTGCA
GCTCGCCGACCACTACCAGCAGAACACCCCCATCGGCGACGGCCCCGTGCTGCTGCCCGACAACCACTAC
CTGAGCACCCAGTCCGCCCTGAGCAAAGACCCCAACGAGAAGCGCGATCACATGGTCCTGCTGGAGTTCG
TGACCGCCGCCGGGATCACTCTCGGCATGGACGAGCTGTACAAGTAAGAATTCGATATCAAGCTTATCGA
TAATCAACCTCTGGATTACAAAATTTGTGAAAGATTGACTGGTATTCTTAACTATGTTGCTCCTTTTACG
CTATGTGGATACGCTGCTTTAATGCCTTTGTATCATGCTATTGCTTCCCGTATGGCTTTCATTTTCTCCT
CCTTGTATAAATCCTGGTTGCTGTCTCTTTATGAGGAGTTGTGGCCCGTTGTCAGGCAACGTGGCGTGGT
GTGCACTGTGTTTGCTGACGCAACCCCCACTGGTTGGGGCATTGCCACCACCTGTCAGCTCCTTTCCGGG
ACTTTCGCTTTCCCCCTCCCTATTGCCACGGCGGAACTCATCGCCGCCTGCCTTGCCCGCTGCTGGACAG
GGGCTCGGCTGTTGGGCACTGACAATTCCGTGGTGTTGTCGGGGAAATCATCGTCCTTTCCTTGGCTGCT
CGCCTGTGTTGCCACCTGGATTCTGCGCGGGACGTCCTTCTGCTACGTCCCTTCGGCCCTCAATCCAGCG
GACCTTCCTTCCCGCGGCCTGCTGCCGGCTCTGCGGCCTCTTCCGCGTCTTCGCCTTCGCCCTCAGACGA
GTCGGATCTCCCTTTGGGCCGCCTCCCCGCATCGATACCGTCGACCTCGAGACCTAGAAAAACATGGAGC
AATCACAAGTAGCAATACAGCAGCTACCAATGCTGATTGTGCCTGGCTAGAAGCACAAGAGGAGGAGGAG
GTGGGTTTTCCAGTCACACCTCAGGTACCTTTAAGACCAATGACTTACAAGGCAGCTGTAGATCTTAGCC
ACTTTTTAAAAGAAAAGGGGGGACTGGAAGGGCTAATTCACTCCCAACGAAGACAAGATATCCTTGATCT
GTGGATCTACCACACACAAGGCTACTTCCCTGATTGGCAGAACTACACACCAGGGCCAGGGATCAGATAT
CCACTGACCTTTGGATGGTGCTACAAGCTAGTACCAGTTGAGCAAGAGAAGGTAGAAGAAGCCAATGAAG
GAGAGAACACCCGCTTGTTACACCCTGTGAGCCTGCATGGGATGGATGACCCGGAGAGAGAAGTATTAGA
GTGGAGGTTTGACAGCCGCCTAGCATTTCATCACATGGCCCGAGAGCTGCATCCGGACTGTACTGGGTCT
CTCTGGTTAGACCAGATCTGAGCCTGGGAGCTCTCTGGCTAACTAGGGAACCCACTGCTTAAGCCTCAAT
AAAGCTTGCCTTGAGTGCTTCAAGTAGTGTGTGCCCGTCTGTTGTGTGACTCTGGTAACTAGAGATCCCT
CAGACCCTTTTAGTCAGTGTGGAAAATCTCTAGCAGGGCCCGTTTAAACCCGCTGATCAGCCTCGACTGT
GCCTTCTAGTTGCCAGCCATCTGTTGTTTGCCCCTCCCCCGTGCCTTCCTTGACCCTGGAAGGTGCCACT
CCCACTGTCCTTTCCTAATAAAATGAGGAAATTGCATCGCATTGTCTGAGTAGGTGTCATTCTATTCTGG
GGGGTGGGGTGGGGCAGGACAGCAAGGGGGAGGATTGGGAAGACAATAGCAGGCATGCTGGGGATGCGGT
GGGCTCTATGGCTTCTGAGGCGGAAAGAACCAGCTGGGGCTCTAGGGGGTATCCCC
[124 nt withheld, positions 8877-9000]
C
[91 nt withheld, positions 9002-9092]
A
[49 nt withheld, positions 9094-9142]
CCTTTGACGTTGGAGTCCACGTTCTTT
[37 nt withheld, positions 9170-9206]
ACCCTATCTCGGTCTATTCTTTTGATTTATAAGGGATTTTGCCGATTTCGGCCTATTGGTTAAAAAATGA
GCTGATTTAACAAAAATTTAACGCGAATTAATTCTGTGGAATGTGTGTCAGTTAGGGTGTGGAAAGTCCC
CAGGCTCCCCAGCAGGCAGAAGTATGCAAAGCATGCATCTCAATTAGTCAGCAACCAGGTGTGGAAAGTC
CCCAGGCTCCCCAGCAGGCAGAAGTATGCAAAGCATGCATCTCAATTAGTCAGCAACCATAGTCCCGCCC
CTAACTCCGCCCATCCCGCCCCTAACTCCGCCCAGTTCCGCCCATTCTCCGCCCCATGGCTGACTAATTT
TTTTTATTTATGCAGAGGCCGAGGCCGCCTCTGCCTCTGAGCTATTCCAGAAGTAGTGAGGAGGCTTTTT
TGGAGGCCTAGGCTTTTGCAAAAAGCTCCCGGGAGCTTGTATATCCATTTTCGGATCTGATCAGCACGTG
TTGACAATTAATCATCGGCATAGTATATCGGCATAGTATAATACGACAAGGTGAGGAACTAAACCATGGC
CAAGTTGACCAGTGCCGTTCCGGTGCTCACCGCGCGCGACGTCGCCGGAGCGGTCGAGTTCTGGACCGAC
CGGCTCGGGTTCTCCCGGGACTTCGTGGAGGACGACTTCGCCGGTGTGGTCCGGGACGACGTGACCCTGT
TCATCAGCGCGGTCCAGGACCAGGTGGTGCCGGACAACACCCTGGCCTGGGTGTGGGTGCGCGGCCTGGA
CGAGCTGTACGCCGAGTGGTCGGAGGTCGTGTCCACGAACTTCCGGGACGCCTCCGGGCCGGCCATGACC
GAGATCGGCGAGCAGCCGTGGGGGCGGGAGTTCGCCCTGCGCGACCCGGCCGGCAACTGCGTGCACTTCG
TGGCCGAGGAGCAGGACTGACACGTGCTACGAGATTTCGATTCCACCGCCGCCTTCTATGAAAGGTTGGG
CTTCGGAATCGTTTTCCGGGACGCCGGCTGGATGATCCTCCAGCGCGGGGATCTCATGCTGGAGTTCTTC
GCCCACCCCAACTTGTTTATTGCAGCTTATAATGGTTACAAATAAAGCAATAGCATCACAAATTTCACAA
ATAAAGCATTTTTTTCACTGCATTCTAGTTGTGGTTTGTCCAAACTCATCAATGTATCTTATCATGTCTG
TATACCGTCGACCTCTAGCTAGAGCTTGGCGTAATCATGGTCATAGCTGTTTCCTGTGTGAAATTGTTAT
CCGCTCACAATTCCACACAACATACGAGCCGGAAGCATAAAGTGTAAAGCCTGGGGTGCCTAATGAGTGA
GCTAACTCACATTAATTGCGTTGCGCTCACTGCCCGCTTTCCAGTCGGGAAACCTGTCGTGCCAGCTGCA
TTAATGAATCGGCCAACGCGCGGGGAGAGGCGGTTTGCGTATTGGGCGCTCTTCCGCTTCCTCGCTCACT
GACTCGCTGCGCTCGGTCGTTCGGCTGCGGCGAGCGGTATCAGCTCACTCAAAGGCGGTAATACGGTTAT
CCACAGAATCAGGGGATAACGCAGGAAAGAACATGTGAGCAAAAGGCCAGCAAAAGGCCAGGAACCGTAA
AAAGGCCGCGTTGCTGGCGTTTTTCCATAGGCTCCGCCCCCCTGACGAGCATCACAAAAATCGACGCTCA
AGTCAGAGGTGGCGAAACCCGACAGGACTATAAAGATACCAGGCGTTTCCCCCTGGAAGCTCCCTCGTGC
GCTCTCCTGTTCCGACCCTGCCGCTTACCGGATACCTGTCCGCCTTTCTCCCTTCGGGAAGCGTGGCGCT
TTCTCATAGCTCACGCTGTAGGTATCTCAGTTCGGTGTAGGTCGTTCGCTCCAAGCTGGGCTGTGTGCAC
GAACCCCCCGTTCAGCCCGACCGCTGCGCCTTATCCGGTAACTATCGTCTTGAGTCCAACCCGGTAAGAC
ACGACTTATCGCCACTGGCAGCAGCCACTGGTAACAGGATTAGCAGAGCGAGGTATGTAGGCGGTGCTAC
AGAGTTCTTGAAGTGGTGGCCTAACTACGGCTACACTAGAAGAACAGTATTTGGTATCTGCGCTCTGCTG
AAGCCAGTTACCTTCGGAAAAAGAGTTGGTAGCTCTTGATCCGGCAAACAAACCACCGCTGGTAGCGGTG
GTTTTTTTGTTTGCAAGCAGCAGATTACGCGCAGAAAAAAAGGATCTCAAGAAGATCCTTTGATCTTTTC
TACGGGGTCTGACGCTCAGTGGAACGAAAACTCACGTTAAGGGATTTTGGTCATGAGATTATCAAAAAGG
ATCTTCACCTAGATCCTTTTAAATTAAAAATGAAGTTTTAAATCAATCTAAAGTATATATGAGTAAACTT
GGTCTGACAGTTACCAATGCTTAATCAGTGAGGCACCTATCTCAGCGATCTGTCTATTTCGTTCATCCAT
AGTTGCCTGACTCCCCGTCGTGTAGATAACTACGATACGGGAGGGCTTACCATCTGGCCCCAGTGCTGCA
ATGATACCGCGAGACCCACGCTCACCGGCTCCAGATTTATCAGCAATAAACCAGCCAGCCGGAAGGGCCG
AGCGCAGAAGTGGTCCTGCAACTTTATCCGCCTCCATCCAGTCTATTAATTGTTGCCGGGAAGCTAGAGT
AAGTAGTTCGCCAGTTAATAGTTTGCGCAACGTTGTTGCCATTGCTACAGGCATCGTGGTGTCACGCTCG
TCGTTTGGTATGGCTTCATTCAGCTCCGGTTCCCAACGATCAAGGCGAGTTACATGATCCCCCATGTTGT
GCAAAAAAGCGGTTAGCTCCTTCGGTCCTCCGATCGTTGTCAGAAGTAAGTTGGCCGCAGTGTTATCACT
CATGGTTATGGCAGCACTGCATAATTCTCTTACTGTCATGCCATCCGTAAGATGCTTTTCTGTGACTGGT
GAGTACTCAACCAAGTCATTCTGAGAATAGTGTATGCGGCGACCGAGTTGCTCTTGCCCGGCGTCAATAC
GGGATAATACCGCGCCACATAGCAGAACTTTAAAAGTGCTCATCATTGGAAAACGTTCTTCGGGGCGAAA
ACTCTCAAGGATCTTACCGCTGTTGAGATCCAGTTCGATGTAACCCACTCGTGCACCCAACTGATCTTCA
GCATCTTTTACTTTCACCAGCGTTTCTGGGTGAGCAAAAACAGGAAGGCAAAATGCCGCAAAAAAGGGAA
TAAGGGCGACACGGAAATGTTGAATACTCATACTCTTCCTTTTTCAATATTATTGAAGCATTTATCAGGG
TTATTGTCTCATGAGCGGATACATATTTGAATGTATTTAGAAAAATAAACAAATAGGGGTTCCGCGCACA
TTTCCCCGAAAAGTGCCACCTGAC
