>Addgene plasmid #51695 | DRH335: FCK-Optopatch1 | addgene partial sequence | sequence record 82206 | WPRE-R 5'-CATAGCGTAAAAGGAGCAACA-3'
AATTTTGTAATCCAGAGGTTGATTATCGATAAGCTTGATATCGAATTCTTACTTGTACAGCTCGTCCATG
CCGAGAGTGATCCCGGCGGCGGTCACGAACTCCAGCAGGACCATGTGATCGCGCTTCTCGTTGGGGTCTT
TGCTCAGGGCGGACTGGGTGCTCAGGTAGTGGTTGTCGGGCAGCAGCACGGGGCCGTCGCCGATGGGGGT
GTTCTGCTGGTAGTGGTCGGCGAGCTGCACGCTGCCGTCCTCGATGTTGTGGCGGATCTTGAAGTTCACC
TTGATGCCGTTCTTCTGCTTGTCGGCCATGATATAGACGTTGTGGCTGTTGTAGTTGTACTCCAGCTTGT
GCCCCAGGATGTTGCCGTCCTCCTTGAAGTCGATGCCCTTCAGCTCGATGCGGTTCACCAGGGTGTCGCC
CTCGAACTTCACCTCGGCGCGGGTCTTGTAGTTGCCGTCGTCCTTGAAGAAGATGGTGCGCTCCTGGACG
TAGCCTTCGGGCATGGCGGACTTGAAGAAGTCGTGCTGCTTCATGTGGTCGGGGTAGCGGCTGAAGCACT
GCACGCCGTAGGTCAGGGTGGTCACGAGGGTGGGCCAGGGCACGGGCAGCTTGCCGGTGGTGCAAATGAA
CTTCAGGGTCAGCTTGCCGTAGGTGGCATCGCCCTCGCCCTCGCCGGACACGCTGAACTTGTGGCCGTTT
ACGTCGCCGTCCAGCTCGACCAGGATGGGCACCACCCCGGTGAACAGCTCCTCGCCCTTGCTCACCACGT
TGATGTCGATCTG
