>Addgene plasmid #51695 | DRH335: FCK-Optopatch1 | addgene partial sequence | sequence record 82220 | EGFP-N 5'-CGTCGCCGTCCAGCTCGACCAG-3'
CCTTGCTCACCACGTTGATGTCGATCTGGTCCAGGGGGATGTACTCGCCCTCGCTGGTGATCCTGCTCTT
GGCGGCCGCCACTTTATCTTCCTCTGTCACGAAGGCCAGCACGTCCACCTTGCGTCCCAGAAACTGGGAG
CTCACTGGTCTCCTGATATCGCCGTACATAATGATATGCTCGTGAATTTTGATCCGCAGGAAGTGCCCCA
GCAGTCCCCAAATATTCTTGGACAGCAGGTCGGCGATGGTATGGCCAATAGTGGACCCAGCCACGCTCAG
GGTGTGCATGCCTTCAGGCCCAAAGATGAACAGGCCGGGAAACATCAGCCAACTAGAATAGTACACGGCA
GTCATGGCCAGCACCAGTTTCTTACAGCCGCCGGCAGGCATGATATAGTAAGACTCCACGTAGATGATTC
CAGCGTTGTAGAATGTCTGGGTTCCATACACCAGGCCGATACAGTAAAACAGCCACTTCACCCACCCAGT
GGCCAGAGCGGCTGTCACTCCCATGCAAATAGTTCCCAGGTCGGACACCAGCAGAGCCATTGTCCGCTTA
TTGTATGCCTCACTCAGGCCGGTGATGTTAGACAGATGAATCAGGATCACGGGACATGTCAGCAGCCATT
CGGCATATCTCAGCCATGGGGTAATGTTCCCTCCGTACAGGAACAGCATAGCAGGACTGGTGAACTCGAA
ATAGATCTCCAGAATCACTTTGATCAGCTCCACGGAGCACACGTACACTTCCTCCCATCCCACGCTGGCC
TTATA
