>Addgene plasmid #51695 | DRH335: FCK-Optopatch1 | addgene partial sequence | sequence record 82924 | Mombaerts mRFPup 5'-GTGGCCGTTCACGGAGCCCTCCATG-3'
CTTGATGATGGCCATGTTATACTCCTCGCCCTTGCTCACCATCAACGTATCGGCACCGGCACTGGGTTCT
GGTGCCTCGGTGTCGCCCAGAATAGCCCGGGATCTCAACAGGATAAAGCCAAAGCCGACCTTGGCAGTCA
CGTCCAACACCATAAACAGCAGAGTTTCGATGCCCAGGCCCACCACGCCAGCGCCCTCAGTGCCTATGAT
CCACAGGATAGGGTAAGCGGTCCACAGCACCAAGACCAGAGCTGTCAGGGTGTTAAAGGTAGATGCCACC
TCGGGGCCCCGCTCCTTTGCAGCAGATCGCAGGGATGTAGCCAGAACATAGAGCACCACTATCATGCAAA
TTGTAGAGAACAACCACCAACTGTATCTGGCTATGGCCGTGTGGCTCAAGGCTCCGATGAGGCCAGTGAC
GATCATCAGGGCGTCCACACCCACCAGGGTGCCGATGGTCACCCGATCCACCTTAGCGAGAAGGGCCAGG
TGCAGCAGCAGAAGTGGGGTGGTAAACAGCCAATGGGCGTACCTGGCATAATAGATATCCAACATTTCGC
CCCCGACGGACACCTCAGTAAGCCCGATACCAAAGAACATAGACAGATATGCGGCGGATGCGATTCCGGA
CACCAGGATAGTCACAGCGTAATATTCCCGGGCATCCTTATCGGTGACTCCCCATCCGCGGACCAGAAAG
TAGAAGGTTCCAATCAGCATCAGCAGAGTGCCGATGCCCAGCCACAGGGTTTCAGGTCTGCCGTCACCCA
GTAGGTCGTAACCAGCCTGCAGAGCGATACTTACCATGGTGGATCCC
